Addgene plasmid #35166: pLKO.1_sh_ex15
Depositing lab: Benjamin Blencowe. Depositing organization: University of Toronto. Publication: An alternative splicing switch regulates embryonic stem cell pluripotency and reprogramming. Gabut M, Samavarchi-Tehrani P, Wang X, Slobodeniuc V, O'Hanlon D, Sung HK, Alvarez M, Talukder S, Pan Q, Mazzoni EO, Nedelec S, Wichterle H, Woltjen K, Hughes TR, Zandstra PW, Nagy A, Wrana JL, Blencowe BJ. Cell. 2011 Sep 30;147(1):132-46. Epub 2011 Sep 15. 10.1016/j.cell.2011.08.023 PubMed 21924763.
Backbone
  Vector backbone: pLKO.1
  Backbone size w/o insert (bp): 7000
  Vector type: Mammalian Expression, Lentiviral, RNAi
  Selectable markers: Puromycin
Growth in bacteria
  Bacterial resistance: Ampicillin, 100 μg/mL
  Growth temperature: 37°C
  Growth strain: Stbl3
  Copy number: High Copy
Gene/Insert
  Gene/Insert name: Foxp1
  gRNA/shRNA sequence: GCTAACACTAAACGAAATCTACTCGAGTAGATTTCGTTTAGTGTTAGCTTTTT
  Species: M. musculus (mouse)
  Entrez Gene: Foxp1 (a.k.a. 3110052D19Rik, 4932443N09Rik)
  Cloning method: Restriction Enzyme; 5′ cloning site AgeI (unknown if destroyed); 3′ cloning site EcoRI (unknown if destroyed)
  Sequencing primers: 5′ LKO.1-5'
Terms and licenses: Academic/Nonprofit Terms; Industry Terms: Not Available to Industry
How to cite: pLKO.1_sh_ex15 was a gift from Benjamin Blencowe (Addgene plasmid # 35166 ; http://n2t.net/addgene:35166 ; RRID:Addgene_35166)
