[The description below was written by a language model from this plasmid's Addgene catalogue record.]
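Description:
pLKO.1_sh_ex15 is a lentiviral RNAi plasmid built on the pLKO.1 backbone (about 7 kb without insert) that carries a short hairpin RNA directed against mouse Foxp1. It is classed as a mammalian expression, lentiviral and RNAi vector. In bacteria it is maintained as a high-copy plasmid under ampicillin selection, with a recombination-deficient strain (Stbl3) recorded as the host, a common choice for limiting rearrangement between lentiviral repeat sequences. Transduced mammalian cells can be selected with puromycin.

The payload is a hairpin-encoding oligonucleotide cloned by restriction digestion between the AgeI and EcoRI sites; the record does not say whether those sites survive cloning. The insert has the usual shRNA layout: a sense stem, a short loop, the complementary antisense stem, and a run of thymidines that acts as a Pol III terminator. The promoter is not stated in the record, although in the standard pLKO.1 design hairpins placed at this position are transcribed from a human U6 promoter, and the puromycin resistance gene is expressed from a separate cassette. No feature table was supplied, so the LTRs, packaging signal and other viral elements can only be assumed from the backbone name.

The name "sh_ex15" suggests the hairpin targets exon 15 of Foxp1, but the record does not confirm this explicitly. The associated publication concerns an alternative splicing switch that regulates embryonic stem cell pluripotency and reprogramming. This is consistent with use of the plasmid for stable knockdown of Foxp1 transcripts in mouse cells, after packaging into lentiviral particles.
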