>Addgene plasmid #35166 | pLKO.1_sh_ex15 | addgene partial sequence | sequence record 44313 | LKO1-5
TATCTTGTGGAAGGACGAAACACCGGGCTAACACTAAACGAAATCTACTCGAGTAGATTTCGTTTAGTGT
TAGCTTTTTGAATTCTCGACCTCGAGACAAATGGCAGTATTCATCCACAATTTTAAAAGAAAAGGGGGGA
TTGGGGGGTACAGTGCAGGGGAAAGAATAGTAGACATAATAGCAACAGACATACAAACTAAAGAATTACA
AAAACAAATTACAAAAATTCAAAATTTTCGGGTTTATTACAGGGACAGCAGAGATCCACTTTGGCCGCGG
CTCGAGGGGGTTGGGGTTGCGCCTTTTCCAAGGCAGCCCTGGGTTTGCGCAGGGACGCGGCTGCTCTGGG
CGTGGTTCCGGGAAACGCAGCGGCGCCGACCCTGGGTCTCGCACATTCTTCACGTCCGTTCGCAGCGTCA
CCCGGATCTTCGCCGCTACCCTTGTGGGCCCCCCGGCGACGCTTCCTGCTCCGCCCCTAAGTCGGGAAGG
TTCCTTGCGGTTCGCGGCGTGCCGGACGTGACAAACGGAAGCCGCACGTCTCACTAGTACCCTCGCAGAC
GGACAGCGCCAGGGAGCAATGGCAGCGCGCCGACCGCGATGGGCTGTGGCCAATAGCGGCTGCTCAGCAG
GGCGCGCCGAGAGCAGCGGCCGGGAAGGGGCGGTGCGGGAGGCGGGGTGTGGGGCGGTAGTGTGGGCCCT
GTTCCTGCCCGCGCGGTGTTCCGCATTCTGCAAGCCTCCGGAGCGCACGTCGGCAGTCGGCTCCCTCGTT
GACCGAATCACCGA
